>Addgene plasmid #131958 | pDONR221_SLC16A12 | addgene full sequence | sequence record 260094 | Addgene NGS Result
CTTTCCTGCGTTATCCCCTGATTCTGTGGATAACCGTATTACCGCCTTTGAGTGAGCTGATACCGCTCGC
CGCAGCCGAACGACCGAGCGCAGCGAGTCAGTGAGCGAGGAAGCGGAAGAGCGCCCAATACGCAAACCGC
CTCTCCCCGCGCGTTGGCCGATTCATTAATGCAGCTGGCACGACAGGTTTCCCGACTGGAAAGCGGGCAG
TGAGCGCAACGCAATTAATACGCGTACCGCTAGCCAGGAAGAGTTTGTAGAAACGCAAAAAGGCCATCCG
TCAGGATGGCCTTCTGCTTAGTTTGATGCCTGGCAGTTTATGGCGGGCGTCCTGCCCGCCACCCTCCGGG
CCGTTGCTTCACAACGTTCAAATCCGCTCCCGGCGGATTTGTCCTACTCAGGAGAGCGTTCACCGACAAA
CAACAGATAAAACGAAAGGCCCAGTCTTCCGACTGAGCCTTTCGTTTTATTTGATGCCTGGCAGTTCCCT
ACTCTCGCGTTAACGCTAGCATGGATGTTTTCCCAGTCACGACGTTGTAAAACGACGGCCAGTCTTAAGC
TCGGGCCCCAAATAATGATTTTATTTTGACTGATAGTGACCTGTTCGTTGCAACACATTGATGAGCAATG
CTTTTTTATAATGCCAACTTTGTACAAAAAAGCAGGCTCCACCATGGCCAAGGTGAACAGGGCAAGATCT
ACCAGCCCACCTGACGGAGGATGGGGATGGATGATCGTGGCAGGCTGTTTCCTGGTGACCATCTGCACAC
GGGCCGTGACCAGATGTATCAGCATCTTCTTTGTGGAGTTCCAGACCTACTTTACACAGGACTATGCCCA
GACCGCCTGGATCCACTCTATCGTGGATTGCGTGACAATGCTGTGCGCACCACTGGGAAGCGTGGTGTCC
AATCACCTGAGCTGTCAAGTGGGAATCATGCTGGGAGGACTGCTGGCAAGCACCGGACTGATCCTGAGCT
CCTTCGCCACATCCCTGAAGCACCTGTACCTGACCCTGGGCGTGCTGACAGGACTGGGATTCGCCCTGTG
CTATTCTCCAGCCATCGCCATGGTGGGCAAGTACTTTAGCCGGAGAAAGGCCCTGGCCTATGGCATCGCC
ATGTCCGGCTCTGGCATCGGCACCTTTATCCTGGCCCCCGTGGTGCAGCTGCTGATCGAGCAGTTCAGCT
GGAGGGGCGCCCTGCTGATCCTGGGAGGCTTCGTGCTGAACCTGTGCGTGTGCGGCGCCCTGATGAGACC
TATCACCCTGAAGGAGGACCACACCACACCAGAGCAGAATCACGTGTGCAGGACACAGAAGGAGGATATC
AAGCGCGTGTCCCCTTACTCTAGCCTGACCAAGGAGTGGGCCCAGACATGCCTGTGCTGTTGCCTGCAGC
AGGAGTATAGCTTCCTGCTGATGTCCGACTTTGTGGTGCTGGCCGTGTCCGTGCTGTTCATGGCCTACGG
CTGCTCTCCACTGTTCGTGTACCTGGTGCCCTATGCCCTGTCTGTGGGCGTGAGCCACCAGCAGGCAGCC
TTCCTGATGTCCATCCTGGGCGTGATCGACATCATCGGCAACATCACCTTTGGCTGGCTGACAGATAGGC
GCTGTCTGAAGAATTACCAGTACGTGTGCTACCTGTTCGCCGTGGGCATGGACGGCCTGTGCTATCTGTG
CCTGCCTATGCTGCAGTCTCTGCCTCTGCTGGTGCCCTTCAGCTGTACCTTCGGCTACTTTGATGGCGCC
TATGTGACACTGATCCCCGTGGTGACCACAGAGATCGTGGGCACCACAAGCCTGTCCTCTGCCCTGGGCG
TGGTGTACTTCCTGCACGCCGTGCCTTATCTGGTGTCCCCACCAATCGCAGGCAGGCTGGTGGATACCAC
AGGCTCCTACACCGCCGCCTTTCTGCTGTGCGGCTTCTCTATGATCTTTAGCTCCGTGCTGCTGGGATTC
GCAAGGCTGATCAAGAGGATGCGCAAGACCCAGCTGCAGTTTATCGCCAAGGAGTCCGACCCAAAGCTGC
AGCTGTGGACAAACGGCTCCGTGGCCTATTCTGTGGCCCGGGAGCTGGATCAGAAGCACGGAGAGCCAGT
GGCAACCGCAGTGCCTGGCTACTCTCTGACAGACCCAGCTTTCTTGTACAAAGTTGGCATTATAAGAAAG
CATTGCTTATCAATTTGTTGCAACGAACAGGTCACTATCAGTCAAAATAAAATCATTATTTGCCATCCAG
CTGATATCCCCTATAGTGAGTCGTATTACATGGTCATAGCTGTTTCCTGGCAGCTCTGGCCCGTGTCTCA
AAATCTCTGATGTTACATTGCACAAGATAAAATAATATCATCATGAACAATAAAACTGTCTGCTTACATA
AACAGTAATACAAGGGGTGTTATGAGCCATATTCAACGGGAAACGTCGAGGCCGCGATTAAATTCCAACA
TGGATGCTGATTTATATGGGTATAAATGGGCTCGCGATAATGTCGGGCAATCAGGTGCGACAATCTATCG
CTTGTATGGGAAGCCCGATGCGCCAGAGTTGTTTCTGAAACATGGCAAAGGTAGCGTTGCCAATGATGTT
ACAGATGAGATGGTCAGACTAAACTGGCTGACGGAATTTATGCCTCTTCCGACCATCAAGCATTTTATCC
GTACTCCTGATGATGCATGGTTACTCACCACTGCGATCCCCGGAAAAACAGCATTCCAGGTATTAGAAGA
ATATCCTGATTCAGGTGAAAATATTGTTGATGCGCTGGCAGTGTTCCTGCGCCGGTTGCATTCGATTCCT
GTTTGTAATTGTCCTTTTAACAGCGATCGCGTATTTCGTCTCGCTCAGGCGCAATCACGAATGAATAACG
GTTTGGTTGATGCGAGTGATTTTGATGACGAGCGTAATGGCTGGCCTGTTGAACAAGTCTGGAAAGAAAT
GCATAAACTTTTGCCATTCTCACCGGATTCAGTCGTCACTCATGGTGATTTCTCACTTGATAACCTTATT
TTTGACGAGGGGAAATTAATAGGTTGTATTGATGTTGGACGAGTCGGAATCGCAGACCGATACCAGGATC
TTGCCATCCTATGGAACTGCCTCGGTGAGTTTTCTCCTTCATTACAGAAACGGCTTTTTCAAAAATATGG
TATTGATAATCCTGATATGAATAAATTGCAGTTTCATTTGATGCTCGATGAGTTTTTCTAATCAGAATTG
GTTAATTGGTTGTAACACTGGCAGAGCATTACGCTGACTTGACGGGACGGCGCAAGCTCATGACCAAAAT
CCCTTAACGTGAGTTACGCGTCGTTCCACTGAGCGTCAGACCCCGTAGAAAAGATCAAAGGATCTTCTTG
AGATCCTTTTTTTCTGCGCGTAATCTGCTGCTTGCAAACAAAAAAACCACCGCTACCAGCGGTGGTTTGT
TTGCCGGATCAAGAGCTACCAACTCTTTTTCCGAAGGTAACTGGCTTCAGCAGAGCGCAGATACCAAATA
CTGTTCTTCTAGTGTAGCCGTAGTTAGGCCACCACTTCAAGAACTCTGTAGCACCGCCTACATACCTCGC
TCTGCTAATCCTGTTACCAGTGGCTGCTGCCAGTGGCGATAAGTCGTGTCTTACCGGGTTGGACTCAAGA
CGATAGTTACCGGATAAGGCGCAGCGGTCGGGCTGAACGGGGGGTTCGTGCACACAGCCCAGCTTGGAGC
GAACGACCTACACCGAACTGAGATACCTACAGCGTGAGCTATGAGAAAGCGCCACGCTTCCCGAAGGGAG
AAAGGCGGACAGGTATCCGGTAAGCGGCAGGGTCGGAACAGGAGAGCGCACGAGGGAGCTTCCAGGGGGA
AACGCCTGGTATCTTTATAGTCCTGTCGGGTTTCGCCACCTCTGACTTGAGCGTCGATTTTTGTGATGCT
CGTCAGGGGGGCGGAGCCTATGGAAAAACGCCAGCAACGCGGCCTTTTTACGGTTCCTGGCCTTTTGCTG
GCCTTTTGCTCACATGTT
Features (pLannotate 1.2.2; 10 found; start..end, strand, type, name):
    121..213     +  CDS            lacI (fragment): lac repressor; lacI; The lac repressor binds to the lac operator to inhibit transcription in E. coli. This inhibition can be relieved by adding lactose or isopropyl-β-D-thiogalactopyranoside (IPTG).
    268..295     -  terminator     rrnB T2 terminator: transcription terminator T2 from the E. coli rrnB gene
    427..470     +  terminator     rrnB T1 terminator: Escherichia coli rrnB; transcription terminator T1 from the E. coli rrnB gene
    517..553     -  CDS            lacZα (fragment): LacZα fragment of β-galactosidase; lacZ fragment
    569..668     +  protein_bind   attL1: mutant version of attL; recombination site for the Gateway® LR reaction LR Clonase™
    671..2131    +  CDS            SLC16A12 (fragment): MOT12_HUMAN - Also known as MCT12 From Homo sapiens (Human).
   2133..2232    -  protein_bind   attL2: mutant version of attL; recombination site for the Gateway® LR reaction LR Clonase™
   2250..2268    -  promoter       T7 promoter: promoter for bacteriophage T7 RNA polymerase
   2402..3211    +  CDS            KanR: aminoglycoside phosphotransferase; aph(3')-Ia; confers resistance to kanamycin in bacteria or G418 (Geneticin®) in eukaryotes
   3358..3946    +  rep_origin     ori: high-copy-number ColE1/pMB1/pBR322/pUC origin of replication
