[The description below was written by a language model from this plasmid's Addgene catalogue record and pLannotate feature annotations shown in this document.]
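Description:
pDONR221_SLC16A12 is a Gateway entry clone built on the commercial pDONR221 backbone, carrying a codon-optimized open reading frame for human SLC16A12 (also known as MCT12), a member of the monocarboxylate transporter family of solute carriers. The full sequenced plasmid is about 4.0 kb, with an insert of roughly 1.46 kb. It is maintained in E. coli through a high-copy ColE1/pUC-type origin of replication and selected with kanamycin through an aminoglycoside phosphotransferase (KanR) gene.

The SLC16A12 coding sequence sits between attL1 and attL2 sites, the recombination sites left after a BP reaction. These allow directional, in-frame transfer of the ORF into any attR-containing destination vector by an LR Clonase reaction. Upstream of attL1 lie the rrnB T1 and T2 transcription terminators, which shield the insert from read-through transcription in bacteria. Small annotated lacI and lacZα fragments are backbone remnants rather than functional genes. A T7 promoter lies just beyond attL2 and points back toward the insert. M13 forward and reverse primer sites flank the cassette for sequence verification. Although the catalogue lists the vector type as mammalian expression, the feature table shows no eukaryotic promoter or polyadenylation signal, and no tags or reporters are annotated. Expression therefore depends on the destination vector chosen.

The plasmid belongs to a large consortium collection of solute carrier ORFs. Its stated purpose is to serve as a source clone for subcloning SLC16A12 into custom expression vectors, for example for functional or drug-discovery studies of the transporter.
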