Addgene plasmid #131958: pDONR221_SLC16A12
Purpose: Gateway entry clone with codon-optimized ORF sequence for subcloning into custom expression vectors
Depositing lab: RESOLUTE Consortium & Giulio Superti-Furga. Depositing organization: CeMM Research Center for Molecular Medicine. Publication: The RESOLUTE consortium: unlocking SLC transporters for drug discovery. Superti-Furga G, Lackner D, Wiedmer T, Ingles-Prieto A, Barbosa B, Girardi E, Goldmann U, Gurtl B, Klavins K, Klimek C, Lindinger S, Lineiro-Retes E, Muller AC, Onstein S, Redinger G, Reil D, Sedlyarov V, Wolf G, Crawford M, Everley R, ... Steppan CM. Nat Rev Drug Discov. 2020 Jul;19(7):429-430. doi: 10.1038/d41573-020-00056-6. PubMed 32265506.
Backbone
  Vector backbone: pDONR221
  Backbone manufacturer: Thermo Fisher Scientific
  Backbone size w/o insert (bp): 2550
  Vector type: Mammalian Expression
Growth in bacteria
  Bacterial resistance: Kanamycin, 50 μg/mL
  Growth temperature: 37°C
  Growth strain: Stbl3
  Copy number: High Copy
Gene/Insert
  Gene/Insert name: SLC16A12 (alt name: MCT12)
  Species: H. sapiens (human)
  Insert size (bp): 1458
  Entrez Gene: SLC16A12 (a.k.a. CJMG, CRT2, CTRCT47, MCT12)
  Cloning method: Gateway Cloning
  Sequencing primers: 5′ M13-fwd; 3′ M13-rev
Terms and licenses: Academic/Nonprofit Terms; Industry Terms
Depositor comments: For more information on the full Resolute plasmid collection, please see www.addgene.org/depositor-collections/re-solute/. Please provide your feedback on this plasmid to the RESOLUTE consortium by filling out their RESOLUTE repository feedback form: https://forms.office.com/Pages/ResponsePage.aspx?id=0e05yklzmkS7rjFGQL4N7z4feCLQvEJAmVcOCM_u885UN1JJRko0Ukg4TVQwNTZLOUxPQVJWT1NHUCQlQCN0PWcu
How to cite: pDONR221_SLC16A12 was a gift from RESOLUTE Consortium & Giulio Superti-Furga (Addgene plasmid # 131958 ; http://n2t.net/addgene:131958 ; RRID:Addgene_131958)
