>Addgene plasmid #131958 | pDONR221_SLC16A12 | depositor partial sequence | sequence record 253316 | Codon-optimized ORF of SLC16A12
ATGGCCAAGGTGAACAGGGCAAGATCTACCAGCCCACCTGACGGAGGATGGGGATGGATGATCGTGGCAG
GCTGTTTCCTGGTGACCATCTGCACACGGGCCGTGACCAGATGTATCAGCATCTTCTTTGTGGAGTTCCA
GACCTACTTTACACAGGACTATGCCCAGACCGCCTGGATCCACTCTATCGTGGATTGCGTGACAATGCTG
TGCGCACCACTGGGAAGCGTGGTGTCCAATCACCTGAGCTGTCAAGTGGGAATCATGCTGGGAGGACTGC
TGGCAAGCACCGGACTGATCCTGAGCTCCTTCGCCACATCCCTGAAGCACCTGTACCTGACCCTGGGCGT
GCTGACAGGACTGGGATTCGCCCTGTGCTATTCTCCAGCCATCGCCATGGTGGGCAAGTACTTTAGCCGG
AGAAAGGCCCTGGCCTATGGCATCGCCATGTCCGGCTCTGGCATCGGCACCTTTATCCTGGCCCCCGTGG
TGCAGCTGCTGATCGAGCAGTTCAGCTGGAGGGGCGCCCTGCTGATCCTGGGAGGCTTCGTGCTGAACCT
GTGCGTGTGCGGCGCCCTGATGAGACCTATCACCCTGAAGGAGGACCACACCACACCAGAGCAGAATCAC
GTGTGCAGGACACAGAAGGAGGATATCAAGCGCGTGTCCCCTTACTCTAGCCTGACCAAGGAGTGGGCCC
AGACATGCCTGTGCTGTTGCCTGCAGCAGGAGTATAGCTTCCTGCTGATGTCCGACTTTGTGGTGCTGGC
CGTGTCCGTGCTGTTCATGGCCTACGGCTGCTCTCCACTGTTCGTGTACCTGGTGCCCTATGCCCTGTCT
GTGGGCGTGAGCCACCAGCAGGCAGCCTTCCTGATGTCCATCCTGGGCGTGATCGACATCATCGGCAACA
TCACCTTTGGCTGGCTGACAGATAGGCGCTGTCTGAAGAATTACCAGTACGTGTGCTACCTGTTCGCCGT
GGGCATGGACGGCCTGTGCTATCTGTGCCTGCCTATGCTGCAGTCTCTGCCTCTGCTGGTGCCCTTCAGC
TGTACCTTCGGCTACTTTGATGGCGCCTATGTGACACTGATCCCCGTGGTGACCACAGAGATCGTGGGCA
CCACAAGCCTGTCCTCTGCCCTGGGCGTGGTGTACTTCCTGCACGCCGTGCCTTATCTGGTGTCCCCACC
AATCGCAGGCAGGCTGGTGGATACCACAGGCTCCTACACCGCCGCCTTTCTGCTGTGCGGCTTCTCTATG
ATCTTTAGCTCCGTGCTGCTGGGATTCGCAAGGCTGATCAAGAGGATGCGCAAGACCCAGCTGCAGTTTA
TCGCCAAGGAGTCCGACCCAAAGCTGCAGCTGTGGACAAACGGCTCCGTGGCCTATTCTGTGGCCCGGGA
GCTGGATCAGAAGCACGGAGAGCCAGTGGCAACCGCAGTGCCTGGCTACTCTCTGACA
